Addgene plasmid #43549: III-CAGG
Depositing lab: Chad Cowan & Kiran Musunuru. Depositing organization: Harvard University. Publication: A TALEN Genome-Editing System for Generating Human Stem Cell-Based Disease Models. Ding Q, Lee YK, Schaefer EA, Peters DT, Veres A, Kim K, Kuperwasser N, Motola DL, Meissner TB, Hendriks WT, Trevisan M, Gupta RM, Moisan A, Banks E, Friesen M, Schinzel RT, Xia F, Tang A, Xia Y, Figueroa E, Wann A, Ahfeldt T, Daheron L, Zhang F, Rubin LL, Peng LF, Chung RT, Musunuru K, Cowan CA. Cell Stem Cell. 2012 Dec 12. pii: S1934-5909(12)00645-5. doi: 10.1016/j.stem.2012.11.011. PubMed 23246482.
Backbone
  Vector backbone: pCRII-TOPO
  Backbone manufacturer: Invitrogen
  Backbone size w/o insert (bp): 3973
  Vector type: Bacterial Cloning
Growth in bacteria
  Bacterial resistance: Ampicillin and Kanamycin, 100 & 50 μg/mL
  Growth temperature: 37°C
  Growth strain: Top10
  Copy number: High Copy
Gene/Insert
  Gene/Insert name: III-CAGG
  Species: Synthetic
  Insert size (bp): 426
  Cloning method: TOPO Cloning
  Sequencing primers: 5′ T7; 3′ M13-rev
Terms and licenses: Academic/Nonprofit Terms; Industry Terms: Not Available to Industry
How to cite: III-CAGG was a gift from Chad Cowan & Kiran Musunuru (Addgene plasmid # 43549 ; http://n2t.net/addgene:43549 ; RRID:Addgene_43549)
