[The description below was written by a language model from this plasmid's Addgene catalogue record.]
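Description:
III-CAGG is a small bacterial cloning plasmid built on the commercial pCRII-TOPO backbone (about 4 kb without insert), into which a 426 bp synthetic fragment was placed by TOPO cloning. It is a high-copy plasmid propagated in E. coli, and it carries both ampicillin and kanamycin resistance, as is standard for this backbone. The record lists T7 and M13-reverse as sequencing primers, so the insert lies between these priming sites in the backbone's cloning region. No feature table is provided, so the origin of replication and other backbone elements are not itemised in the record.

The insert is described only by its name and as synthetic; the record gives no annotation of its contents, and no promoter, tag or reporter is stated. The vector is classed purely as a cloning vector, with no indication that the insert is meant to be expressed from it. The associated publication describes a TALEN genome-editing system for generating human stem cell-based disease models. The name, which combines a position-like numeral with a four-nucleotide string, together with an insert size in the range expected for four TAL effector repeats, suggests that this is a pre-assembled repeat module recognising the bases C-A-G-G. Such a module would serve as one building block in a library used to assemble custom TALE DNA-binding arrays. This reading is an inference from the name, insert size and publication context rather than something the catalogue fields state. On that reading, the plasmid acts as a storage and source vector from which the module is taken for assembly into a final TALEN expression construct, rather than as a functional nuclease vector itself.
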