>Addgene plasmid #43549 | III-CAGG | depositor partial sequence | sequence record 58814 | III-CAGG sequence 426 bps
CGTCTCGGCTCACCCCAGAGCAGGTCGTGGCGATCGCAAGCCACGACGGAGGAAAGCAAGCCTTGGAAAC
AGTACAGAGGCTGTTGCCTGTGCTGTGCCAAGCGCACGGACTGACCCCAGAGCAGGTCGTGGCAATCGCC
TCCAACATTGGCGGGAAACAGGCACTCGAGACTGTCCAGCGCCTGCTTCCCGTGCTGTGCCAAGCGCACG
GCCTCACCCCAGAGCAGGTCGTGGCAATCGCGAGCAATAACGGCGGAAAACAGGCTTTGGAAACGGTGCA
GAGGCTCCTTCCAGTGCTGTGCCAAGCGCACGGATTAACCCCAGAGCAGGTCGTGGCAATCGCGAGCAAT
AACGGCGGAAAACAGGCTTTGGAAACGGTGCAGAGGCTCCTTCCAGTGCTGTGCCAAGCGCACGGACTCA
GAGACG
