>Addgene plasmid #43549 | III-CAGG | addgene partial sequence | sequence record 61581 | M13-F20 5'-TGTAAAACGACGGCCAGT-3'
TTGGGCGAATTGGGCCCTCTAGATGCATGCTCGAGCGGCCGCCAGTGTGATGGATATCTGCAGAATTCGC
CCTTGATGCCGTCCTAGCGCGTCTCGGCTCACCCCAGAGCAGGTCGTGGCGATCGCAAGCCACGACGGAG
GAAAGCAAGCCTTGGAAACAGTACAGAGGCTGTTGCCTGTGCTGTGCCAAGCGCACGGACTGACCCCAGA
GCAGGTCGTGGCAATCGCCTCCAACATTGGCGGGAAACAGGCACTCGAGACTGTCCAGCGCCTGCTTCCC
GTGCTGTGCCAAGCGCACGGCCTCACCCCAGAGCAGGTCGTGGCAATCGCGAGCAATAACGGCGGAAAAC
AGGCTTTGGAAACGGTGCAGAGGCTCCTTCCAGTGCTGTGCCAAGCGCACGGATTAACCCCAGAGCAGGT
CGTGGCAATCGCGAGCAATAACGGCGGAAAACAGGCTTTGGAAACGGTGCAGAGGCTCCTTCCAGTGCTG
TGCCAAGCGCACGGACTCAGAGACGTGGGCACAGGAAAGATACTTAAGGGCGAATTCCAGCACACTGGCG
GCCGTTACTAGTGGATCCGAGCTCGGTACCAAGCTTGATGCATAGCTTGAGTATTCTATAGTGTCACCTA
AATAGCTTGGCGTAATCATGGTCATAGCTGTTTCCTGTGTGAAATTGTTATCCGCTCACAATTCCACACA
ACATACGAGCCGGAAGCATAAAGTGTAAAGCCTGGGGTGCCTAATGAGTGAGCTAACTCACATTAATTGC
GTTGCGCTCACTGCCCGCTTTCCAGTCGGGAAACCTGTCGTGCCAGCTGCATTAATGAATCGGCCAACGC
GCGGGGAGAGGCGGTTTGCGTATTGGGCGCTCTTCCGCTTCCTCGCTCACTGACTCGCTGCGCTCGGTCG
TTCGGCTGCGGCGAGCGTT
